LOCUS       Exported 3260 bp ds-DNA circular SYN 12-MAY-2021
DEFINITION  Gateway ORF Entry clone of human KRAS4B [NM_004985.4 ] with stop
            codon (for native or N-terminal fusions), G12V mutation.
ACCESSION   .
VERSION     .
KEYWORDS    Hs.KRAS4b G12V
SOURCE      synthetic DNA construct
  ORGANISM  synthetic DNA construct
REFERENCE   1 (bases 1 to 3260)
  AUTHORS   Esposito
  TITLE     RAS mutant collection V2.0
  JOURNAL   unpublished
REFERENCE   2 (bases 1 to 3260)
  AUTHORS   .
  TITLE     Direct Submission
  JOURNAL   Exported May 12, 2021 from SnapGene Server 1.1.58
            http://www.snapgene.com
FEATURES             Location/Qualifiers
     source          1..3260
                     /organism="synthetic DNA construct"
                     /mol_type="other DNA"
     primer_bind     23..45
                     /label=M13/pUC Forward
                     /note="In lacZ gene"
     primer_bind     37..54
                     /label=M13 Forward
                     /note="In lacZ gene. Also called M13-F20 or M13 (-21)
                     Forward"
     primer_bind     38..54
                     /label=M13 fwd
                     /note="common sequencing primer, one of multiple similar
                     variants"
     protein_bind    84..183
                     /gene="mutant version of attL"
                     /label=attL1
                     /bound_moiety="LR Clonase(TM)"
                     /note="recombination site for the Gateway(R) LR reaction"
     CDS             186..752
                     /codon_start=1
                     /product="human oncoprotein generated by the G12V mutation
                     in the small GTPase K-Ras"
                     /label=K-Ras (G12V)
                     /translation="MTEYKLVVVGAVGVGKSALTIQLIQNHFVDEYDPTIEDSYRKQVV
                     IDGETCLLDILDTAGQEEYSAMRDQYMRTGEGFLCVFAINNTKSFEDIHHYREQIKRVK
                     DSEDVPMVLVGNKCDLPSRTVDTKQAQDLARSYGIPFIETSAKTRQGVDDAFYTLVREI
                     RKHKEKMSKDGKKKKKKSKTKCVIM"
     protein_bind    complement(751..850)
                     /gene="mutant version of attL"
                     /label=attL2
                     /bound_moiety="LR Clonase(TM)"
                     /note="recombination site for the Gateway(R) LR reaction"
     CDS             1227..2018
                     /codon_start=1
                     /gene="aadA"
                     /product="aminoglycoside adenylyltransferase (Murphy,
                     1985)"
                     /label=SmR
                     /note="confers resistance to spectinomycin and
                     streptomycin"
                     /translation="MREAVIAEVSTQLSEVVGVIERHLEPTLLAVHLYGSAVDGGLKPH
                     SDIDLLVTVTVRLDETTRRALINDLLETSASPGESEILRAVEVTIVVHDDIIPWRYPAK
                     RELQFGEWQRNDILAGIFEPATIDIDLAILLTKAREHSVALVGPAAEELFDPVPEQDLF
                     EALNETLTLWNSPPDWAGDERNVVLTLSRIWYSAVTGKIAPKDVAADWAMERLPAQYQP
                     VILEARQAYLGQEEDRLASRADQLEEFVHYVKGEITKVVGK"
     rep_origin      2111..2699
                     /direction=RIGHT
                     /label=ori
                     /note="high-copy-number ColE1/pMB1/pBR322/pUC origin of
                     replication"
     primer_bind     2600..2619
                     /label=pBR322ori-F
                     /note="pBR322 origin, forward primer"
     primer_bind     2853..2870
                     /label=L4440
                     /note="L4440 vector, forward primer"
     terminator      3029..3056
                     /label=rrnB T2 terminator
                     /note="transcription terminator T2 from the E. coli rrnB
                     gene"
     terminator      3148..3234
                     /gene="Escherichia coli rrnB"
                     /label=rrnB T1 terminator
                     /note="transcription terminator T1 from the E. coli rrnB
                     gene"
ORIGIN
        1 ttaacgctag catggatgtt ttcccagtca cgacgttgta aaacgacggc cagtcttaaa
       61 attcgagctc ggtccgagga tccgaaataa tgattttatt ttgactgata gtgacctgtt
      121 cgttgcaaca aattgataag caatgctttt ttataatgcc aactttgtac aaaaaagttg
      181 gcaccatgac tgaatataaa cttgtggtag ttggagctgt tggcgtaggc aagagtgcct
      241 tgacgataca gctaattcag aatcattttg tggacgaata tgatccaaca atagaggatt
      301 cctacaggaa gcaagtagta attgatggag aaacctgtct cttggatatt ctcgacacag
      361 caggtcaaga ggagtacagt gcaatgaggg accagtacat gaggactggg gagggctttc
      421 tttgtgtatt tgccataaat aatactaaat catttgaaga tattcaccat tatagagaac
      481 aaattaaaag agttaaggac tctgaagatg tacctatggt cctagtagga aataaatgtg
      541 atttgccttc tagaacagta gacacaaaac aggctcagga cttagcaaga agttatggaa
      601 ttccttttat tgaaacatca gcaaagacaa gacagggtgt tgatgatgcc ttctatacat
      661 tagttcgaga aattcgaaaa cataaagaaa agatgagcaa agatggtaaa aagaagaaaa
      721 agaagtcaaa gacaaagtgt gtaattatgt aatcaacttt cttgtacaaa gttggcatta
      781 taggaaagca ttgcttatca atttgttgca acgaacaggt cactatcagt caaaataaaa
      841 tcattatttg catgcaagct tagatcctct agaccagcca ggacagaaat gcctcgactt
      901 cgctgctacc caaggttgcc gggtgacgca caccgtggaa acggatgaag gcacgaaccc
      961 agtggacata agcctgttcg gttcgtaagc tgtaatgcaa gtagcgtatg cgctcacgca
     1021 actggtccag aaccttgacc gaacgcagcg gtggtaacgg cgcagtggcg gttttcatgg
     1081 cttgttatga ctgttttttt ggggtacagt ctatgcctcg ggcatccaag cagcaagcgc
     1141 gttacgccgt gggtcgatgt ttgatgttat ggagcagcaa cgatgttacg cagcagggca
     1201 gtcgccctaa aacaaagtta aacattatga gggaagcggt gatcgccgaa gtatcgactc
     1261 aactatcaga ggtagttggc gtcatcgagc gccatctcga accgacgttg ctggccgtac
     1321 atttgtacgg ctccgcagtg gatggcggcc tgaagccaca cagtgatatt gatttgctgg
     1381 ttacggtgac cgtaaggctt gatgaaacaa cgcggcgagc tttgatcaac gaccttttgg
     1441 aaacttcggc ttcccctgga gagagcgaga ttctccgcgc tgtagaagtc accattgttg
     1501 tgcacgacga catcattccg tggcgttatc cagctaagcg cgaactgcaa tttggagaat
     1561 ggcagcgcaa tgacattctt gcaggtatct tcgagccagc cacgatcgac attgatctgg
     1621 ctatcttgct gacaaaagca agagaacata gcgttgcctt ggtaggtcca gcggcggagg
     1681 aactctttga tccggttcct gaacaggatc tatttgaggc gctaaatgaa accttaacgc
     1741 tatggaactc gccgcccgac tgggctggcg atgagcgaaa tgtagtgctt acgttgtccc
     1801 gcatttggta cagcgcagta accggcaaaa tcgcgccgaa ggatgtcgct gccgactggg
     1861 caatggagcg cctgccggcc cagtatcagc ccgtcatact tgaagctaga caggcttatc
     1921 ttggacaaga agaagatcgc ttggcctcgc gcgcagatca gttggaagaa tttgtccact
     1981 acgtgaaagg cgagatcacc aaggtagtcg gcaaataacc ctcgagccac ccatgaccaa
     2041 aatcccttaa cgtgagttac gcgtcgttcc actgagcgtc agaccccgta gaaaagatca
     2101 aaggatcttc ttgagatcct ttttttctgc gcgtaatctg ctgcttgcaa acaaaaaaac
     2161 caccgctacc agcggtggtt tgtttgccgg atcaagagct accaactctt tttccgaagg
     2221 taactggctt cagcagagcg cagataccaa atactgtcct tctagtgtag ccgtagttag
     2281 gccaccactt caagaactct gtagcaccgc ctacatacct cgctctgcta atcctgttac
     2341 cagtggctgc tgccagtggc gataagtcgt gtcttaccgg gttggactca agacgatagt
     2401 taccggataa ggcgcagcgg tcgggctgaa cggggggttc gtgcacacag cccagcttgg
     2461 agcgaacgac ctacaccgaa ctgagatacc tacagcgtga gcattgagaa agcgccacgc
     2521 ttcccgaagg gagaaaggcg gacaggtatc cggtaagcgg cagggtcgga acaggagagc
     2581 gcacgaggga gcttccaggg ggaaacgcct ggtatcttta tagtcctgtc gggtttcgcc
     2641 acctctgact tgagcgtcga tttttgtgat gctcgtcagg ggggcggagc ctatggaaaa
     2701 acgccagcaa cgcggccttt ttacggttcc tggccttttg ctggcctttt gctcacatgt
     2761 tctttcctgc gttatcccct gattctgtgg ataaccgtat taccgccttt gagtgagctg
     2821 ataccgctcg ccgcagccga acgaccgagc gcagcgagtc agtgagcgag gaagcggaag
     2881 agcgcccaat acgcaaaccg cctctccccg cgcgttggcc gattcattaa tgcagctggc
     2941 acgacaggtt tcccgactgg aaagcgggca gtgagcgcaa cgcaattaat acgcgtaccg
     3001 ctagccagga agagtttgta gaaacgcaaa aaggccatcc gtcaggatgg ccttctgctt
     3061 agtttgatgc ctggcagttt atggcgggcg tcctgcccgc caccctccgg gccgttgctt
     3121 cacaacgttc aaatccgctc ccggcggatt tgtcctactc aggagagcgt tcaccgacaa
     3181 acaacagata aaacgaaagg cccagtcttc cgactgagcc tttcgtttta tttgatgcct
     3241 ggcagttccc tactctcgcg
//
