[The description below was written by a language model from this plasmid's Addgene catalogue record and the feature table of its GenBank file.]
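Description:
Hs.KRAS4b G12V is a Gateway entry clone built on the pDonor-255 backbone, a small bacterial cloning plasmid of 3,260 bp in total. It carries no eukaryotic expression elements of its own. It replicates in E. coli from a high-copy ColE1/pUC-type origin and is selected through the aadA gene, which encodes an aminoglycoside adenylyltransferase conferring resistance to spectinomycin and streptomycin. The rrnB T1 and T2 transcription terminators lie upstream of the cloning region, where they help insulate the insert from read-through transcription originating in the backbone. M13 forward primer sites next to the cassette allow sequence verification of the insert.

The payload is the 567 bp open reading frame of human KRAS, isoform 4B, carrying the G12V substitution. This is a well-known oncogenic mutation that impairs GTP hydrolysis and locks the small GTPase in its active, signalling state. The ORF is flanked by attL1 and attL2 sites, so an LR Clonase reaction can move it directionally into any attR-containing destination vector. No promoter drives the insert in this plasmid, and expression depends entirely on the destination vector chosen. Because the coding sequence retains its stop codon, the clone suits expression of the native protein or N-terminal fusions, but not C-terminal tags. This arrangement also leaves the C-terminus, which is needed for KRAS membrane targeting, unmodified. The GenBank record attributes the plasmid to a RAS mutant collection, where it serves as a source clone for generating expression constructs for mutant KRAS.
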