Addgene plasmid #83132: Hs.KRAS4b G12V
Purpose: Gateway ORF Entry clone of human KRAS4B [NM_004985.4 ] with stop codon (for native or N-terminal fusions), G12V mutation
Depositing lab: Dominic Esposito. Depositing organization: National Cancer Institute (NCI).
Backbone
  Vector backbone: pDonor-255
  Backbone size w/o insert (bp): 2693
  Vector type: Gateway Entry Clone
Growth in bacteria
  Bacterial resistance: Spectinomycin, 50 μg/mL
  Growth temperature: 37°C
  Growth strain: DH10B
  Copy number: High Copy
Gene/Insert
  Gene/Insert name: KRAS
  Species: H. sapiens (human)
  Insert size (bp): 567
  Mutation: G12V
  GenBank ID: NM_004985.4
  Entrez Gene: KRAS (a.k.a. 'C-K-RAS, C-K-RAS, CFC2, K-RAS2A, K-RAS2B, K-RAS4A, K-RAS4B, K-Ras, K-Ras 2, KI-RAS, KRAS1, KRAS2, NS, NS3, OES, RALD, RASK2, c-Ki-ras, c-Ki-ras2)
  Cloning method: Gateway Cloning
  Sequencing primers: 5′ M13F 23-mer (5'-CCCAGTCACGACGTTGTAAAACG); 3′ attLR 23-mer (5'-TAACATCAGAGATTTTGAGACAC)
Terms and licenses: Academic/Nonprofit Terms; Industry Terms: Not Available to Industry
How to cite: Hs.KRAS4b G12V was a gift from Dominic Esposito (Addgene plasmid # 83132 ; http://n2t.net/addgene:83132 ; RRID:Addgene_83132)
