>Addgene plasmid #83132 | Hs.KRAS4b G12V | addgene partial sequence | sequence record 159003 | M13pUC-Fwd 5'-CCCAGTCACGACGTTGTAAAACG-3'
TCGAGCTCGGTCCGAGGATCCGAAATAATGATTTTATTTTGACTGATAGTGACCTGTTCGTTGCAACAAA
TTGATAAGCAATGCTTTTTTATAATGCCAACTTTGTACAAAAAAGTTGGCACCATGACTGAATATAAACT
TGTGGTAGTTGGAGCTGTTGGCGTAGGCAAGAGTGCCTTGACGATACAGCTAATTCAGAATCATTTTGTG
GACGAATATGATCCAACAATAGAGGATTCCTACAGGAAGCAAGTAGTAATTGATGGAGAAACCTGTCTCT
TGGATATTCTCGACACAGCAGGTCAAGAGGAGTACAGTGCAATGAGGGACCAGTACATGAGGACTGGGGA
GGGCTTTCTTTGTGTATTTGCCATAAATAATACTAAATCATTTGAAGATATTCACCATTATAGAGAACAA
ATTAAAAGAGTTAAGGACTCTGAAGATGTACCTATGGTCCTAGTAGGAAATAAATGTGATTTGCCTTCTA
GAACAGTAGACACAAAACAGGCTCAGGACTTAGCAAGAAGTTATGGAATTCCTTTTATTGAAACATCAGC
AAAGACAAGACAGGGTGTTGATGATGCCTTCTATACATTAGTTCGAGAAATTCGAAAACATAAAGAAAAG
ATGAGCAAAGATGGTAAAAAGAAGAAAAAGAAGTCAAAGACAAAGTGTGTAATTATGTAATCAACTTTCT
TGTACAAAGTTGGCATTATAGGAAAGCATTGCTTATCAATTTGTTGCAACGAACAGGTCACTATCAGTCA
AAATAAAATCATTATTTGCATGCAAGCTTAGATCCTCTAGACCAGCCAGGACAGAAATGCCTCGACTTCG
CTGCTACCCAAGGTTGCCGGGTGACGCACACCGTGGAAACGGATGAAGGCACGAACC
